>Addgene plasmid #58109 | tdTomato-Lysosomes-20 | depositor partial sequence | sequence record 89245 | insert sequence
GATCCGCTAGCGCTACCGGACTCAGATCTCGAGCGCCACCATGGCGGCCCCGGGCGCCCGGCGTCCGCTG
CTCCTGTTGCTGCTGGCAGGCCTTGCACACAGCGCCCCAGCACTGTTCGAGGTGAAAGACAACAACGGCA
CAGCGTGTATAATGGCCAGCTTCTCTGCCTCCTTTCTGACCACCTATGAGGCTGGACATGTTTCTAAGGT
CTCGAATATGACCCTGCCAGCCTCTGCAGAAGTCCTGAAGAATAGCAGCTCTTGTGGTGAAAAGAATGCT
TCTGAGCCCACCCTCGCAATCACCTTTGGAGAAGGATATTTACTGAAACTCACCTTCACAAAAAACACAA
CACGTTACAGTGTCCAGCACATGTATTTCACATATAACCTGTCAGACACACAATTCTTTCCCAATGCCAG
CTCCAAAGGGCCCGACACTGTGGATTCCACAACTGACATCAAGGCAGACATCAACAAAACATACCGATGT
GTCAGCGACATCAGGGTCTACATGAAGAATGTGACCATTGTGCTCTGGGACGCTACTATCCAGGCCTACC
TGCCGAGTAGCAACTTCAGCAAGGAAGAGACACGCTGCCCACAGGATCAACCTTCCCCAACTACTGGGCC
ACCCAGCCCCTCACCACCACTTGTGCCCACAAACCCCAGTGTGTCCAAGTACAATGTGACTGGTGACAAT
GGAACCTGCCTGCTGGCCTCTATGGCACTGCAACTCAACATCACCTACATGAAGAAGGACAACACGACTG
TGACCAGAGCATTCAACATCAACCCAAGTGACAAATATAGTGGGACTTGCGGTGCCCAGTTGGTGACCCT
GAAGGTGGGGAACAAGAGCAGAGTCCTGGAGCTGCAGTTTGGGATGAATGCCACTTCTAGCCTGTTTTTC
CTGCAAGGAGTTCAGTTGAACATGACTCTTCCTGATGCCATAGAGCCCACGTTCAGCACCTCCAACTATT
CCCTGAAAGCTCTTCAGGCCAGTGTCGGCAACTCATACAAGTGCAACAGTGAGGAGCACATCTTTGTCAG
CAAGGCGCTCGCCCTCAATGTCTTCAGCGTGCAAGTCCAGGCTTTCAGGGTAGAAAGTGACAGGTTTGGG
TCTGTGGAAGAGTGTGTACAGGACGGTAACAACATGCTGATCCCCATTGCTGTGGGCGGGGCCCTGGCAG
GGCTGGTCCTCATCGTCCTCATCGCCTACCTCATCGGCAGGAAGAGGAGTCACGCGGGCTATCAGACCAT
CTCGGAATTCGGCTCCACCGGCTCCACCGGCTCCACCGGCGCGGATCCACCGGTCGCCACCATGGTGAGC
AAGGGCGAGGAGGTCATCAAAGAGTTCATGCGCTTCAAGGTGCGCATGGAGGGCTCCATGAACGGCCACG
AGTTCGAGATCGAGGGCGAGGGCGAGGGCCGCCCCTACGAGGGCACCCAGACCGCCAAGCTGAAGGTGAC
CAAGGGCGGCCCCCTGCCCTTCGCCTGGGACATCCTGTCCCCCCAGTTCATGTACGGCTCCAAGGCGTAC
GTGAAGCACCCCGCCGACATCCCCGATTACAAGAAGCTGTCCTTCCCCGAGGGCTTCAAGTGGGAGCGCG
TGATGAACTTCGAGGACGGCGGTCTGGTGACCGTGACCCAGGACTCCTCCCTGCAGGACGGCACGCTGAT
CTACAAGGTGAAGATGCGCGGCACCAACTTCCCCCCCGACGGCCCCGTAATGCAGAAGAAGACCATGGGC
TGGGAGGCCTCCACCGAGCGCCTGTACCCCCGCGACGGCGTGCTGAAGGGCGAGATCCACCAGGCCCTGA
AGCTGAAGGACGGCGGCCACTACCTGGTGGAGTTCAAGACCATCTACATGGCCAAGAAGCCCGTGCAACT
GCCCGGCTACTACTACGTGGACACCAAGCTGGACATCACCTCCCACAACGAGGACTACACCATCGTGGAA
CAGTACGAGCGCTCCGAGGGCCGCCACCACCTGTTCCTGGGGCATGGCACCGGCAGCACCGGCAGCGGCA
GCTCCGGCACCGCCTCCTCCGAGGACAACAACATGGCCGTCATCAAAGAGTTCATGCGCTTCAAGGTGCG
CATGGAGGGCTCCATGAACGGCCACGAGTTCGAGATCGAGGGCGAGGGCGAGGGCCGCCCCTACGAGGGC
ACCCAGACCGCCAAGCTGAAGGTGACCAAGGGCGGCCCCCTGCCCTTCGCCTGGGACATCCTGTCCCCCC
AGTTCATGTACGGCTCCAAGGCGTACGTGAAGCACCCCGCCGACATCCCCGATTACAAGAAGCTGTCCTT
CCCCGAGGGCTTCAAGTGGGAGCGCGTGATGAACTTCGAGGACGGCGGTCTGGTGACCGTGACCCAGGAC
TCCTCCCTGCAGGACGGCACGCTGATCTACAAGGTGAAGATGCGCGGCACCAACTTCCCCCCCGACGGCC
CCGTAATGCAGAAGAAGACCATGGGCTGGGAGGCCTCCACCGAGCGCCTGTACCCCCGCGACGGCGTGCT
GAAGGGCGAGATCCACCAGGCCCTGAAGCTGAAGGACGGCGGCCACTACCTGGTGGAGTTCAAGACCATC
TACATGGCCAAGAAGCCCGTGCAACTGCCCGGCTACTACTACGTGGACACCAAGCTGGACATCACCTCCC
ACAACGAGGACTACACCATCGTGGAACAGTACGAGCGCTCCGAGGGCCGCCACCACCTGTTCCTGTACGG
CATGGACGAGCTGTACAAGTAAGCGGCCGCGACTCTAGATCATAATCAGCCATACCACATT
