>Addgene plasmid #58109 | tdTomato-Lysosomes-20 | addgene partial sequence | sequence record 109121 | mCherryseq-R 5'-cctcctcgcccttgctcaccat-3'
GGTGGAGCCGGTGGAGCCGGTGGAGCCGAATTCCGAGATGGTCTGATAGCCCGCGTGACTCCTCTTCCTG
CCGATGAGGTAGGCGATGAGGACGATGAGGACCAGCCCTGCCAGGGCCCCGCCCACAGCAATGGGGATCA
GCATGTTGTTACCGTCCTGTACACACTCTTCCACAGACCCAAACCTGTCACTTTCTACCCTGAAAGCCTG
GACTTGCACGCTGAAGACATTGAGGGCGAGCGCCTTGCTGACAAAGATGTGCTCCTCACTGTTGCACTTG
TATGAGTTGCCGACACTGGCCTGAAGAGCTTTCAGGGAATAGTTGGAGGTGCTGAACGTGGGCTCTATGG
CATCAGGAAGAGTCATGTTCAACTGAACTCCTTGCAGGAAAAACAGGCTAGAAGTGGCATTCATCCCAAA
CTGCAGCTCCAGGACTCTGCTCTTGTTCCCCACCTTCAGGGTCACCAACTGGGCACCGCAAGTCCCACTA
TATTTGTCACTTGGGTTGATGTTGAATGCTCTGGTCACAGTCGTGTTGTCCTTCTTCATGTAGGTGATGT
TGAGTTGCAGTGCCATAGAGGCCAGCAGGCAGGTTCCATTGTCACCAGTCACATTGTACTTGGACACACT
GGGGTTTGTGGGCACAAGTGGTGGTGAGGGGCTGGGTGGCCCAGTAGTTGGGGAAGGTTGATCCTGTGGG
CAGCGTGTCTCTTCCTTGCTGAAGTTGCTACTCGGCAGGTAGGCCTGGATAGTAGCGTCCCAGAGCACAA
TGGTCACATTCTTCATGTAGACCCTGATGTCGCTGACACATCGGTATGTTTTGTTGATGTCTGCCTTGA
