[The description below was written by a language model from this plasmid's Addgene catalogue record.]
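Description:
tdTomato-Lysosomes-20 is a mammalian expression plasmid that marks lysosomal membranes with a red fluorescent fusion protein. It is built on a tdTomato fluorescent-protein backbone of about 4.75 kb (excluding the insert), is maintained at high copy number in E. coli under kanamycin selection, and carries a neomycin resistance marker, so transfected mammalian cells can be selected with G418 to derive stable lines. The record includes no feature table, so the origin of replication and the promoter driving the resistance cassette are not explicitly stated. The listed 3′ sequencing primer does imply that an SV40 polyadenylation signal lies downstream of the expression cassette.

The insert is rat (Rattus norvegicus) LAMP1, lysosome-associated membrane protein 1, an abundant transmembrane glycoprotein of the lysosomal limiting membrane. It is expressed from the strong constitutive CMV promoter as a fusion to tdTomato. tdTomato is a bright tandem-dimer orange-red fluorescent protein, listed here with excitation at 554 nm and emission at 581 nm. LAMP1 supplies the targeting information, so the fluorescent tag is delivered to lysosome membranes. The record does not say which end of LAMP1 carries tdTomato or what linker joins them. The "20" in the name may refer to linker length, but this is not confirmed. The cloning method is recorded as unknown.

The construct is intended as a localization marker for fluorescence microscopy of transfected cells. It can be used to visualize lysosome distribution, morphology and dynamics, or as a red organelle reference in multicolor colocalization experiments.
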