Addgene plasmid #58109: tdTomato-Lysosomes-20
Purpose: Localization: Lysosome Membrane, Excitation: 554, Emission: 581
Depositing lab: Michael Davidson. Depositing organization: Florida State University, Tallahassee.
Backbone
  Vector backbone: tdTomato
  Backbone size w/o insert (bp): 4750
  Vector type: Mammalian Expression
  Selectable markers: Neomycin (select with G418)
Growth in bacteria
  Bacterial resistance: Kanamycin, 50 μg/mL
  Growth temperature: 37°C
  Growth strain: DH5alpha
  Copy number: High Copy
Gene/Insert
  Gene/Insert name: LAMP1 (alt name: NM_012857.2)
  Species: R. norvegicus (rat)
  Promoter: CMV
  Tag / fusion protein: tdTomato
  Cloning method: Unknown
  Sequencing primers: 5′ CMV-F; 3′ SV40pA-R
Terms and licenses: Academic/Nonprofit Terms; Industry Terms: Not Available to Industry
Depositor comments: . Excitation = 554; Emission = 581
How to cite: tdTomato-Lysosomes-20 was a gift from Michael Davidson (Addgene plasmid # 58109 ; http://n2t.net/addgene:58109 ; RRID:Addgene_58109)
